>Addgene plasmid #167387 | pMSR:MSMEG_5114:Dendra | depositor partial sequence | sequence record 325215 | partial
ATGCTGCTGGCCTCACTGAATCCCGCAGCGGTAGCCGCCGGCGCTGACATCGCTGACGCGGTCCGCATCG
ACGGTGCCGTCCTCAGCCGTAGCGACCTGGTGGGCGGTGCGACCTCGGTCGCCGAGCGCGTCGCCGTCGC
ACAGCGCGTCGCTGTCCTCGCGAAACCGACCGCCACCACAGTGCTCGCGATCACGGGCTGCCTCATCGCG
GGTGTCACCGTCGTCCCGGTGCCCGCCGATGTCGGCGTCGCCGAGCGCCGCCACATGCTCGAAGATTCCG
GCGCTCAGGCCTGGCTCGGCGAGCGGCCCGACGACGCCGAGGGGTTGCCGCACATCCCGGTGCGCCTGCA
CGCCCGGTCGTGGCACCGCTACGCCGAACCGCCGCCGGAATCGACCGCGATCATCATGTACACCTCGGGC
ACCACGGGTTTGCCCAAGGGCGTGCCCATCACGCGCAACGCCATCGCCGCCGACATCGACGGGCTGGCCA
AGGCGTGGGAGTGGACGCCGGAAGACACGCTGGTGCACGGACTTCCGCTGTTCCACGTGCACGGTCTGGT
GCTCGGCCTGATCGGTTCGCTGCGCATCGGAAACCGCTTCGTGCACACCGGCAAGCCCACCCCGGAGCGC
TACGCCGAGGCCAAGGGCACGCTGTACTTCGGGGTGCCCACGGTGTGGTCGCGCGTCGTCAACAACCTCG
ACGCCGCGCTCGCGCTGTCGTCGGCGCGCCTGTTGGTGTCGGGCAGCGCCCCGCTGCCGGTGCCCGTGTT
CGAGCAGTTGACCAAGCTCACCGGTCAACCGCCGGTGGAGCGCTACGGCAGCACCGAATCCCTGATCACC
ATCACCACTTTGGTCAACGGCGAACGCAGGCCCGGTTGGGTCGGGGTGCCGATCGAGGGTGTCCGGACGC
GCCTGGTGGACGAGAACGGTGCCGAGGTGCCGCACGACGGCGAGACCATCGGACGTCTCCAGATCAAGGG
CCCGACGGTGTTCGAGGGCTACCTCAACCGCCCGGAGGCCACCGCGGAGGCGTTCGACGACGACGGCTGG
TTCCGTACCGGTGACGTCGCGGTGATCGACGCGGGCGGCATGCACCGCATCGTCGGACGCGAGTCGGTCG
ACCTCATCAAATCCGGTGGTTACCGCATCGGCGCGGGTGAGATCGAGACCGTGCTGCTCGGCCACCCCGG
CGTCAAGGAAGCCGCCGTCGTCGGCGTTCCCGACGACGATCTGGGGCAACGCATCGTCGCGTACGTGGTC
GGCGATGCCGAGTCCGACACGCTCATCGACTTTGTCGCAAAGCAACTCTCGGTGCACAAGCGGCCCCGCG
AGGTCAGGATCGTGGACAGCCTGCCACGCAACGCCATGGGGAAGGTGCTCAAAAAGGAGCTCGCGCAGTG
GCGT
