[The description below was written by a language model from this plasmid's Addgene catalogue record.]
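Description:
pMSR:MSMEG_5114:Dendra is a bacterial expression plasmid built on the pMSR:Dendra backbone, an integrating mycobacterial vector that uses the mycobacteriophage L5 attachment system (listed as attL5) to insert into the mycobacterial chromosome rather than replicating episomally there. It is propagated as a high-copy plasmid in E. coli and selected with apramycin. The record also notes that the vector supports T7-driven expression in E. coli, so the same construct can serve for protein production outside mycobacteria. The record gives no feature table, so the origin of replication, the integrase and the exact arrangement of the T7 elements are not described.

The insert is the Mycobacterium smegmatis open reading frame MSMEG_5114, derived from the M. smegmatis reference genome sequence and introduced by ligation-independent cloning; the function of the gene product is not stated. Expression in mycobacteria is driven by the pmycTetO promoter, a mycobacterial promoter carrying tet operator sites, which generally allows tetracycline-responsive control when a Tet repressor is present. The coding sequence is fused at its C terminus, through a Gly-Ala linker, to Dendra2 followed by a single FLAG tag. Dendra2 is a green-to-red photoconvertible fluorescent protein, so the fusion allows live-cell localization and pulse-chase style tracking of the protein, while the FLAG epitope permits detection or affinity purification with antibodies.

The plasmid belongs to a systematic resource of M. smegmatis gene constructs and is intended for stable, single-copy expression of a C-terminal fluorescent fusion to study the subcellular localization and behaviour of MSMEG_5114.
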