Addgene plasmid #167387: pMSR:MSMEG_5114:Dendra
Purpose: C-term fluorescent fusion
Depositing lab: Keith Derbyshire & Joseph Wade. Depositing organization: Wadsworth Center, New York State Department of Health. Publication: A Mycobacterial Systems Resource for the Research Community. Judd JA, Canestrari J, Clark R, Joseph A, Lapierre P, Lasek-Nesselquist E, Mir M, Palumbo M, Smith C, Stone M, Upadhyay A, Wirth SE, Dedrick RM, Meier CG, Russell DA, Dills A, Dove E, Kester J, Wolf ID, Zhu J, Rubin ER, Fortune S, Hatfull GF, Gray TA, Wade JT, Derbyshire KM. mBio. 2021 Mar 2;12(2). pii: mBio.02401-20. doi: 10.1128/mBio.02401-20. PubMed 33653882.
Backbone
  Vector backbone: pMSR:Dendra
  Vector type: Bacterial Expression ; Integrating Mycobacterial Expression Vector attL5. T7 expression in E. coli
Growth in bacteria
  Bacterial resistance: Apramycin, 25 μg/mL
  Growth temperature: 37°C
  Growth strain: DH5alpha
  Copy number: High Copy
Gene/Insert
  Gene/Insert name: MSMEG_5114
  Species: M. smegmatis
  Promoter: pmycTetO
  Tag / fusion protein: Gly-Ala Linker/Dendra2/1x Flag Tag (C terminal on insert)
  Cloning method: Ligation Independent Cloning
  Sequencing primers: 5′ TGATAGAGTTTGTCCTCCCTATCAG; 3′ TCCATATGCACCTTGACACG
Resource information
  A portion of this plasmid was derived from a plasmid made by: CP000480.1
Terms and licenses: Academic/Nonprofit Terms; Industry Terms: Not Available to Industry
Depositor comments: 5' cloning site: AseI (destroyed), 3' cloning site: HindIII (not destroyed)
How to cite: pMSR:MSMEG_5114:Dendra was a gift from Keith Derbyshire & Joseph Wade (Addgene plasmid # 167387 ; http://n2t.net/addgene:167387 ; RRID:Addgene_167387)
